Addgene plasmid #129902: pRDAX-113 C-Tag miRFP670[1] L20 FKBP EBPF2
Purpose: PPI (BiFC/TriFC) assay vector
Depositing lab: Gary Lewin. Depositing organization: Max-Delbrueck-Centrum fuer Molekulare Medizin (MDC).
Backbone
  Vector backbone: custom built
  Vector type: Mammalian Expression
Growth in bacteria
  Bacterial resistance: Ampicillin, 100 μg/mL
  Growth temperature: 37°C
  Growth strain: DH5alpha
  Copy number: High Copy
Gene/Insert
  Gene/Insert name: FKBP
  Species: M. musculus (mouse)
  Cloning method: Restriction Enzyme; 5′ cloning site unknown (unknown if destroyed); 3′ cloning site unknown (unknown if destroyed)
Terms and licenses: Academic/Nonprofit Terms; Industry Terms: Not Available to Industry
How to cite: pRDAX-113 C-Tag miRFP670[1] L20 FKBP EBPF2 was a gift from Gary Lewin (Addgene plasmid # 129902 ; http://n2t.net/addgene:129902 ; RRID:Addgene_129902)
