[The description below was written by a language model from this plasmid's Addgene catalogue record and pLannotate feature annotations shown in this document.]
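Description:
pRDAX-113 C-Tag miRFP670[1] L20 FKBP EBPF2 is a custom-built mammalian expression plasmid of about 6.6 kb, intended as an assay vector for detecting protein–protein interactions by bimolecular or trimolecular fluorescence complementation (BiFC/TriFC). It is propagated in E. coli from a high-copy ColE1/pUC-type origin and selected with ampicillin through a β-lactamase gene under its own bla promoter. No mammalian selection marker is annotated.

The expression unit is driven by the human CMV immediate-early enhancer and promoter, followed by a chimeric β-globin/immunoglobulin intron that promotes splicing and expression. The first open reading frame encodes FKBP. The catalogue lists it as mouse, whereas the automated annotation matched it to human FKBP1A (FKBP12), so the species assignment is not fully consistent in the record. FKBP is followed, after a short unannotated gap that presumably corresponds to the "L20" linker in the name, by a fragment of the near-infrared, biliverdin-dependent fluorescent protein miRFP670. This places the split-reporter fragment "[1]" at the C-terminus of the bait. On its own the fragment should not fluoresce. Signal is expected only when a partner protein carrying the complementary miRFP670 fragment is brought close by an interaction.

Downstream, an EMCV IRES allows translation of EBFP2 from the same transcript, giving a blue fluorescent marker of transfection and expression level that is independent of complementation. A second chimeric intron, a WPRE and the bGH polyadenylation signal complete the transcript. Further downstream lie a β-globin fragment, a rabbit β-globin poly(A) signal and a T3 promoter, apparently backbone remnants. FKBP is a widely used inducible dimerisation domain, so this construct may serve as a control or reference partner, though the record does not say so.
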