Features (pLannotate 1.2.2; 17 found; start..end, strand, type, name):
    154..531     +  enhancer       CMV enhancer: human cytomegalovirus immediate early enhancer
    533..732     +  promoter       CMV promoter: human cytomegalovirus (CMV) immediate early promoter
    871..1003    +  intron         chimeric intron: chimera between introns from human β-globin and immunoglobulin heavy chain genes
   1024..1347    +  CDS            FKBP1A: FKB1A_HUMAN - Also known as FKBP1, FKBP12. Experimental evidence at protein level: Swiss-Prot protein existence level 1. Keeps in an inactive conformation TGFBR1, the TGF-beta type I serine/threonine kinase receptor, preventing TGF-beta receptor activation in absence of ligand. Recruits SMAD7 to ACVR1B which prevents the association of SMAD2 and SMAD3 with the activin receptor complex, thereby blocking the activin signal. May modulate the RYR1 calcium channel activity. PPIases accelerate the folding of proteins. It catalyzes the cis-trans isomerization of proline imidic peptide bonds in oligop
   1408..1782    +  CDS            miRFP670 (fragment): miRFP670 is a basic (constitutively fluorescent) near ir fluorescent protein published in 2016, derived from Rhodopseudomonas palustris. It has low acid sensitivity. It requires the cofactor biliverdin for fluorescence.
   1799..2385    +  misc_feature   IRES2: internal ribosome entry site (IRES) of the encephalomyocarditis virus (EMCV)
   2386..3105    +  CDS            EBFP2: enhanced blue variant of GFP (Ai et al., 2007) mammalian codon-optimized
   3151..3283    +  intron         chimeric intron: chimera between introns from human β-globin and immunoglobulin heavy chain genes
   3292..3880    +  misc_feature   WPRE: woodchuck hepatitis virus posttranscriptional regulatory element
   3884..3900    +  misc_feature   MCS (fragment): pUC18/19 multiple cloning site
   3913..4024    +  polyA_signal   bGH poly(A) signal: bovine growth hormone polyadenylation signal
   4120..4138    -  promoter       T3 promoter: promoter for bacteriophage T3 RNA polymerase
   4197..4271    +  CDS            HBB (fragment): HBB_PONPY - Experimental evidence at transcript level: Swiss-Prot protein existence level 2. Involved in oxygen transport from the lung to the various peripheral tissues. From Pongo pygmaeus (Bornean orangutan).
   4342..4397    +  polyA_signal   β-globin poly(A) signal: rabbit β-globin polyadenylation signal (Gil and Proudfoot, 1987)
   4776..5364    -  rep_origin     ori: high-copy-number ColE1/pMB1/pBR322/pUC origin of replication
   5535..6395    -  CDS            AmpR: β-lactamase; bla; confers resistance to ampicillin, carbenicillin, and related antibiotics
   6396..6500    -  promoter       AmpR promoter: bla
>Addgene plasmid #129902 | pRDAX-113 C-Tag miRFP670[1] L20 FKBP EBPF2 | depositor full sequence | sequence record 249280 | Full Sequence
CCTGCCTCCAGGCCTCAATATTGGCCATTAGCCATATTATTCATTGGTTATATAGCATAAATCAATATTG
GCTATTGGCCATTGCATACGTTGTATCTATATCATAATATGTACATTTATATTGGCTCATGTCCAATATG
ACCGCCATGTTGGCATTGATTATTGACTAGTTATTAATAGTAATCAATTACGGGGTCATTAGTTCATAGC
CCATATATGGAGTTCCGCGTTACATAACTTACGGTAAATGGCCCGCCTGGCTGACCGCCCAACGACCCCC
GCCCATTGACGTCAATAATGACGTATGTTCCCATAGTAACGCCAATAGGGACTTTCCATTGACGTCAATG
GGTGGAGTATTTACGGTAAACTGCCCACTTGGCAGTACATCAAGTGTATCATATGCCAAGTCCGCCCCCT
ATTGACGTCAATGACGGTAAATGGCCCGCCTGGCATTATGCCCAGTACATGACCTTACGGGACTTTCCTA
CTTGGCAGTACATCTACGTATTAGTCATCGCTATTACCATGGTGATGCGGTTTTGGCAGTACACCAATGG
GCGTGGATAGCGGTTTGACTCACGGGGATTTCCAAGTCTCCACCCCATTGACGTCAATGGGAGTTTGTTT
TGGCACCAAAATCAACGGGACTTTCCAAAATGTCGTAATAACCCCGCCCCGTTGACGCAAATGGGCGGTA
GGCGTGTACGGTGGGAGGTCTATATAAGCAGAGCTCGTTTAGTGAACCGTCAGATCACTAGAAGCTTTAT
TGCGGTAGTTTATCACAGTTAAATTGCTAACGCAGTCAGTGCTTCTGACACAACAGTCTCGAACTTAAGC
TGCAGAAGTTGGTCGTGAGGCACTGGGCAGGTAAGTATCAAGGTTACAAGACAGGTTTAAGGAGACCAAT
AGAAACTGGGCTTGTCGAGACAGAGAAGACTCTTGCGTTTCTGATAGGCACCTATTGGTCTTACTGACAT
CCACTTTGCCTTTCTCTCCACAGGTGTCCACTCCCAGGCCACCATGGGAGTGCAGGTGGAAACCATCTCC
CCAGGAGACGGGCGCACCTTCCCCAAGCGCGGCCAGACCTGCGTGGTGCACTACACCGGGATGCTTGAAG
ATGGAAAGAAATTTGATTCCTCCCGGGACAGAAACAAGCCCTTTAAGTTTATGCTAGGCAAGCAGGAGGT
GATCCGAGGCTGGGAAGAAGGGGTTGCCCAGATGAGTGTGGGTCAGAGAGCCAAACTGACTATATCTCCA
GATTATGCCTATGGTGCCACTGGGCACCCAGGCATCATCCCACCACATGCCACTCTCGTCTTCGATGTGG
AGCTTCTAAAACTGGAAGGGAGTCCTGGCGGTGGATCCGGAGGCTCTGGGAGCTCTGCCAGCGGTGGCAG
CACCAGTGTGGCTGGGCATGCTAGCGGTTCTCCTGCCTTTGGCACCGCTAGTCACTCCAACTGCGAGCAC
GAGGAGATCCATCTTGCTGGGAGTATCCAGCCTCACGGAGCCCTTCTGGTCGTTAGCGAACACGATCACC
GTGTGATTCAGGCAAGCGCGAATGCAGCCGAGTTCCTCAACCTGGGCAGTGTGCTGGGAGTTCCCTTGGC
CGAAATCGACGGAGATCTGCTGATCAAGATTCTGCCCCATCTCGATCCGACAGCTGAAGGCATGCCAGTA
GCAGTTAGGTGTCGCATTGGGAATCCGTCCACCGAGTATTGCGGTCTGATGCATAGGCCACCAGAAGGAG
GGCTGATTATCGAGCTGGAAAGAGCGGGACCCTAAGAATTCAGATCCGCCCCTCTCCCTCCCCCCCCCCT
AACGTTACTGGCCGAAGCCGCTTGGAATAAGGCCGGTGTGCGTTTGTCTATATGTTATTTTCCACCATAT
TGCCGTCTTTTGGCAATGTGAGGGCCCGGAAACCTGGCCCTGTCTTCTTGACGAGCATTCCTAGGGGTCT
TTCCCCTCTCGCCAAAGGAATGCAAGGTCTGTTGAATGTCGTGAAGGAAGCAGTTCCTCTGGTAGCTTCT
TGAAGACAAACAACGTCTGTAGCGACCCTTTGCAGGCAGCGGAACCCCCCACCTGGCGACAGGTGCCTCT
GCGGCCAAAAGCCACGTGTATAAGATACACCTGCAAAGGCGGCACAACCCCAGTGCCACGTTGTGAGTTG
GATAGTTGTGGAAAGAGTCAAATGGCTCTCCTCAAGCGTATTCAACAAGGGGCTGAAGGATGCCCAGAAG
GTACCCCATTGTATGGGATCTGATCTGGGGCCTCGGTACACATGCTTTACATGTGTTTAGTCGAGGTTAA
AAAAACGTCTAGGCCCCCCGAACCACGGGGACGTGGTTTTCCTTTGAAAAACACGATGATAATATGGCCA
CAACCATGGTGAGCAAGGGCGAGGAGCTGTTCACCGGGGTGGTGCCCATCCTGGTCGAGCTGGACGGCGA
CGTAAACGGCCACAAGTTCAGCGTGAGGGGCGAGGGCGAGGGCGATGCCACCAACGGCAAGCTGACCCTG
AAGTTCATCTGCACCACCGGCAAGCTGCCCGTGCCCTGGCCCACCCTCGTGACCACCCTGAGCCACGGCG
TGCAGTGCTTCGCCCGCTACCCCGACCACATGAAGCAGCACGACTTCTTCAAGTCCGCCATGCCCGAAGG
CTACGTCCAGGAGCGCACCATCTTCTTCAAGGACGACGGCACCTACAAGACCCGCGCCGAGGTGAAGTTC
GAGGGCGACACCCTGGTGAACCGCATCGAGCTGAAGGGCGTCGACTTCAAGGAGGACGGCAACATCCTGG
GGCACAAGCTGGAGTACAACTTCAACAGCCACAACATCTATATCATGGCCGTCAAGCAGAAGAACGGCAT
CAAGGTGAACTTCAAGATCCGCCACAACGTGGAGGACGGCAGCGTGCAGCTCGCCGACCACTACCAGCAG
AACACCCCCATCGGCGACGGCCCCGTGCTGCTGCCCGACAGCCACTACCTGAGCACCCAGTCCGTGCTGA
GCAAAGACCCCAACGAGAAGCGCGATCACATGGTCCTGCTGGAGTTCCGCACCGCCGCCGGGATCACTCT
CGGCATGGACGAGCTGTACAAGTAAACCGGTGCTCGAGGTACCGATGAATAGCTAAGGTCGAGGCCGCAG
GTAAGTATCAAGGTTACAAGACAGGTTTAAGGAGACCAATAGAAACTGGGCTTGTCGAGACAGAGAAGAC
TCTTGCGTTTCTGATAGGCACCTATTGGTCTTACTGACATCCACTTTGCCTTTCTCTCCACAGGTGTCGA
CAATCAACCTCTGGATTACAAAATTTGTGAAAGATTGACTGGTATTCTTAACTATGTTGCTCCTTTTACG
CTATGTGGATACGCTGCTTTAATGCCTTTGTATCATGCTATTGCTTCCCGTATGGCTTTCATTTTCTCCT
CCTTGTATAAATCCTGGTTGCTGTCTCTTTATGAGGAGTTGTGGCCCGTTGTCAGGCAACGTGGCGTGGT
GTGCACTGTGTTTGCTGACGCAACCCCCACTGGTTGGGGCATTGCCACCACCTGTCAGCTCCTTTCCGGG
ACTTTCGCTTTCCCCCTCCCTATTGCCACGGCGGAACTCATCGCCGCCTGCCTTGCCCGCTGCTGGACAG
GGGCTCGGCTGTTGGGCACTGACAATTCCGTGGTGTTGTCGGGGAAGCTGACGTCCTTTCCATGGCTGCT
CGCCTGTGTTGCCACCTGGATTCTGCGCGGGACGTCCTTCTGCTACGTCCCTTCGGCCCTCAATCCAGCG
GACCTTCCTTCCCGCGGCCTGCTGCCGGCTCTGCGGCCTCTTCCGCGTCTTCGCCTTCGCCCTCAGACGA
GTCGGATCTCCCTTTGGGCCGCCTCCCCGCCTGGAATTCGAGCTCGGTACGATCAGCCTCGACTGTGCCT
TCTAGTTGCCAGCCATCTGTTGTTTGCCCCTCCCCCGTGCCTTCCTTGACCCTGGAAGGTGCCACTCCCA
CTGTCCTTTCCTAATAAAATGAGGAAATTGCATCGCATTGTCTGAGTAGGTGTCATTCTATTCTGGGGGG
TGGGGTGGGGCAGGACAGCAAGGGGGAGGATTGGGAAGACAATAGCCCAGCTTTTGTTCCCTTTAGTGAG
GGTTAATTGCGCGCTTGGCGTAATCATGGTCATAGCTGTTTCCTGTGTGAAATTGTTATCCGCTAATTCA
CTCCTCAGGTGCAGGCTGCCTATCAGAAGGTGGTGGCTGGTGTGGCCAATGCCCTGGCTCACAAATACCA
CTGAGATCTTTTTCCCTCTGCCAAAAATTATGGGGACATCATGAAGCCCCTTGAGCATCTGACTTCTGGC
TAATAAAGGAAATTTATTTTCATTGCAATAGTGTGTTGGAATTTTTTGTGTCTCTCACTCGGAAGGACAT
ATGGGAGGGCAAATCATTTAAAACATCAGAATGAGTATTTGGTTTAGAGTTTGGCAACATATGCCCATAT
GCTGGCTGCCATGAACAAAGGTTGGCTATAAAGAGGTCATCAGTATATGAAACAGCCCCCTGCTGTCCAT
TCCTTATTCCATAGAAAAGCCTTGACTTGAGGTTAGATTTTTTTTATATTTTGTTTTGTGTTATTTTTTT
CTTTAACATCCCTAAAATTTTCCTTACATGTTTTACTAGCCAGATTTTTCCTCCTCTCCTGACTACTCCC
AGTCATAGCTGTCCCTCTTCTCTTATGGAGATCGGCCGGCCGCCGGCGTCGACGCGCGCGGCCGCGGCGC
GCCGTTGCTGGCGTTTTTCCATAGGCTCCGCCCCCCTGACGAGCATCACAAAAATCGACGCTCAAGTCAG
AGGTGGCGAAACCCGACAGGACTATAAAGATACCAGGCGTTTCCCCCTGGAAGCTCCCTCGTGCGCTCTC
CTGTTCCGACCCTGCCGCTTACCGGATACCTGTCCGCCTTTCTCCCTTCGGGAAGCGTGGCGCTTTCTCA
TAGCTCACGCTGTAGGTATCTCAGTTCGGTGTAGGTCGTTCGCTCCAAGCTGGGCTGTGTGCACGAACCC
CCCGTTCAGCCCGACCGCTGCGCCTTATCCGGTAACTATCGTCTTGAGTCCAACCCGGTAAGACACGACT
TATCGCCACTGGCAGCAGCCACTGGTAACAGGATTAGCAGAGCGAGGTATGTAGGCGGTGCTACAGAGTT
CTTGAAGTGGTGGCCTAACTACGGCTACACTAGAAGAACAGTATTTGGTATCTGCGCTCTGCTGAAGCCA
GTTACCTTCGGAAAAAGAGTTGGTAGCTCTTGATCCGGCAAACAAACCACCGCTGGTAGCGGTGGTTTTT
TTGTTTGCAAGCAGCAGATTACGCGCAGAAAAAAAGGATCTCAAGAAGATCCTTTGATCTTTTCTACGGG
GTCTGACGCTCAGTGGAACGAAAACTCACGTTAAGGGATTTTGGTCATGAGATTATCAAAAAGGATCTTC
ACCTAGATCCTTTTAAATTAAAAATGAAGTTTTAAATCAATCTAAAGTATATATGAGTAAACTTGGTCTG
ACAGTTACCAATGCTTAATCAGTGAGGCACCTATCTCAGCGATCTGTCTATTTCGTTCATCCATAGTTGC
CTGACTCCCCGTCGTGTAGATAACTACGATACGGGAGGGCTTACCATCTGGCCCCAGTGCTGCAATGATA
CCGCGAGACCCACGCTCACCGGCTCCAGATTTATCAGCAATAAACCAGCCAGCCGGAAGGGCCGAGCGCA
GAAGTGGTCCTGCAACTTTATCCGCCTCCATCCAGTCTATTAATTGTTGCCGGGAAGCTAGAGTAAGTAG
TTCGCCAGTTAATAGTTTGCGCAACGTTGTTGCCATTGCTACAGGCATCGTGGTGTCACGCTCGTCGTTT
GGTATGGCTTCATTCAGCTCCGGTTCCCAACGATCAAGGCGAGTTACATGATCCCCCATGTTGTGCAAAA
AAGCGGTTAGCTCCTTCGGTCCTCCGATCGTTGTCAGAAGTAAGTTGGCCGCAGTGTTATCACTCATGGT
TATGGCAGCACTGCATAATTCTCTTACTGTCATGCCATCCGTAAGATGCTTTTCTGTGACTGGTGAGTAC
TCAACCAAGTCATTCTGAGAATAGTGTATGCGGCGACCGAGTTGCTCTTGCCCGGCGTCAATACGGGATA
ATACCGCGCCACATAGCAGAACTTTAAAAGTGCTCATCATTGGAAAACGTTCTTCGGGGCGAAAACTCTC
AAGGATCTTACCGCTGTTGAGATCCAGTTCGATGTAACCCACTCGTGCACCCAACTGATCTTCAGCATCT
TTTACTTTCACCAGCGTTTCTGGGTGAGCAAAAACAGGAAGGCAAAATGCCGCAAAAAAGGGAATAAGGG
CGACACGGAAATGTTGAATACTCATACTCTTCCTTTTTCAATATTATTGAAGCATTTATCAGGGTTATTG
TCTCATGAGCGGATACATATTTGAATGTATTTAGAAAAATAAACAAATAGGGGTTCCGCGCACATTTCCC
CGAAAAGTGCCACCTGACGTCTAAGAAACCATTATTATCATGACATTAACCTATAAAAATAGGCGTATCA
CGAGGCCCTTTCGTCTACGCGCGCGCCGGCGGCGCGCCGTCGACGGCCGGCCGCGGCCGCG
